Addgene plasmid #163118: CIp10 - ffDronpa ATGme
Purpose: Expresses in Candida albicans
Depositing lab: Patrick Van Dijck. Depositing organization: Vlaams Instituut voor Biotechnologie (VIB, vzw). Publication: Presenting a codon-optimized palette of fluorescent proteins for use in Candida albicans. Van Genechten W, Demuyser L, Dedecker P, Van Dijck P. Sci Rep. 2020 Apr 9;10(1):6158. doi: 10.1038/s41598-020-63308-w. PubMed 32273559.
Backbone
  Vector backbone: CIp10
  Total vector size (bp): 7836
  Vector type: Synthetic Biology ; Candida albicans Expression
Growth in bacteria
  Bacterial resistance: Ampicillin, 100 μg/mL
  Growth temperature: 37°C
  Growth strain: DH5alpha
  Copy number: Unknown
Gene/Insert
  Gene/Insert name: ffDronpa ATGme
  Species: Synthetic
  Insert size (bp): 675
  Cloning method: Gibson Cloning
  Sequencing primers: 5′ TTCAAAATGCTGCAGATG; 3′ TGACGTCGCTACTAGTTA
Terms and licenses: Academic/Nonprofit Terms; Industry Terms: Not Available to Industry
How to cite: CIp10 - ffDronpa ATGme was a gift from Patrick Van Dijck (Addgene plasmid # 163118 ; http://n2t.net/addgene:163118 ; RRID:Addgene_163118)
