[The description below was written by a language model from this plasmid's Addgene catalogue record and pLannotate feature annotations shown in this document.]
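Description:
CIp10 - ffDronpa ATGme is a Candida albicans expression plasmid built on the CIp10 backbone, a pBluescript-derived shuttle vector of about 7.8 kb. In E. coli it is maintained through a high-copy ColE1/pUC-type origin and selected with ampicillin via the β-lactamase gene. The backbone also retains an f1 phage origin, lac promoter/operator and lacZα remnants, and T3 and T7 promoters flanking fragments of the pBluescript polylinker. No fungal replication origin is annotated. Instead, the feature table shows two fragments matching ribosomal protein S1/S3A homologues. These most likely represent the RPS1 (RP10) region that CIp10-type vectors use as a homology target for integration into the Candida genome, although the catalogue fields do not spell this out. An open reading frame matching streptothricin acetyltransferase (sta) is also present. This type of gene confers resistance to streptothricin-class antibiotics such as nourseothricin, so it probably serves as a dominant selection marker in yeast. The record does not name the fungal marker explicitly.

The payload is a 675 bp synthetic coding sequence for ffDronpa, inserted by Gibson assembly. ffDronpa is a rapidly maturing, monomeric, photoswitchable green fluorescent protein derived from an Echinophyllia coral protein, with low acid sensitivity. The associated publication describes a palette of fluorescent proteins codon-optimized for C. albicans, and this plasmid appears to be one member of that set. The promoter and terminator driving ffDronpa are not annotated or stated, and the meaning of the "ATGme" suffix is not explained. The construct is suited to expressing this reversibly switchable fluorophore in C. albicans for fluorescence imaging, including approaches that exploit photoswitching.
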