Features (pLannotate 1.2.2; 17 found; start..end, strand, type, name):
     10..681     +  CDS            ffDronpa: ffDronpa is a photoswitchable green fluorescent protein published in 2014, derived from Echinophyllia sp. SC22. It is reported to be a very rapidly-maturing monomer with low acid sensitivity.
    699..720     +  misc_feature   MCS (fragment): pBluescript multiple cloning site
   1127..1145    -  promoter       T3 promoter: promoter for bacteriophage T3 RNA polymerase
   1190..1206    -  protein_bind   lac operator: The lac repressor binds to the lac operator to inhibit transcription in E. coli. This inhibition can be relieved by adding lactose or isopropyl-β-D-thiogalactopyranoside (IPTG). lac repressor encoded by lacI
   1214..1244    -  promoter       lac promoter: promoter for the E. coli lac operon
   1259..1280    -  protein_bind   CAP binding site: CAP binding activates transcription in the presence of cAMP. E. coli catabolite activator protein
   1293..1385    -  CDS            lacI (fragment): lac repressor; lacI; The lac repressor binds to the lac operator to inhibit transcription in E. coli. This inhibition can be relieved by adding lactose or isopropyl-β-D-thiogalactopyranoside (IPTG).
   1568..2156    -  rep_origin     ori: high-copy-number ColE1/pMB1/pBR322/pUC origin of replication
   2327..3187    -  CDS            AmpR: β-lactamase; bla; confers resistance to ampicillin, carbenicillin, and related antibiotics
   3188..3292    -  promoter       AmpR promoter: bla
   3319..3747    +  rep_origin     f1 ori (sequence partly withheld): f1 bacteriophage origin of replication; arrow indicates direction of (+) strand synthesis
   3778..3935    -  CDS            lacZα (fragment): LacZα fragment of β-galactosidase; lacZ fragment
   3938..3956    +  promoter       T7 promoter: promoter for bacteriophage T7 RNA polymerase
   3965..3988    +  misc_feature   MCS (fragment): pBluescript multiple cloning site
   4988..5557    +  CDS            sta: STA_STRLA - Experimental evidence at protein level: Swiss-Prot protein existence level 1. Involved in resistance to streptothricin, a broad-spectrum antibiotic produced by streptomycetes. Detoxifies streptothricin via acetylation of the beta amino group of the first beta-lysyl moiety of streptothricin. From Streptomyces lavendulae.
   5994..6458    -  CDS            RPS1 (fragment): RS3A_KLULA - Experimental evidence at protein level: Swiss-Prot protein existence level 1. From Kluyveromyces lactis (strain ATCC 8585 / CBS 2359 / DSM 70799 / NBRC 1267 / NRRL Y-1140 / WM37) (Yeast) (Candida sphaerica).
   6514..6816    -  CDS            RPS1B (fragment): RS3A2_YEAST - Also known as PLC2, RPS10B. Experimental evidence at protein level: Swiss-Prot protein existence level 1. Component of the ribosome, a large ribonucleoprotein complex responsible for the synthesis of proteins in the cell. The small ribosomal subunit (SSU) binds messenger RNAs (mRNAs) and translates the encoded message by selecting cognate aminoacyl-transfer RNA (tRNA) molecules. The large subunit (LSU) contains the ribosomal catalytic site termed the peptidyl transferase center (PTC), which catalyzes the formation of peptide bonds, thereby polymerizing the amino acids delivered b
>Addgene plasmid #163118 | CIp10 - ffDronpa ATGme | addgene full sequence | sequence record 334166 | Addgene NGS Result
ATGCTGCAGATGTCAGTTATTAAACCAGATATGAAAATTAAATTAAGAATGGAAGGTGCTGTTAATGGTC
ATCCATTTGCTATTGAAGGTGTTGGTTTAGGTAAACCATTTGAAGGTAAACAATCAATGGATTTAAAAGT
TAAAGAAGGTGGTCCATTACCATTTGCTTATGATATTTTAACTACTGCTTTTTGTTATGGTAATAGAGTT
TTTGCTAAATATCCAGAAAATATTGTTGATTATTTTAAACAATCATTTCCAGAAGGTTATTCATGGGAAA
GATCAATGAATTATGAAGATGGTGGTATTTGTAATGCTACTAATGATATTACTTTAGATGGTGATTGTTA
TATTTATGAAATTAGATTTGATGGTGTTAATTTTCCAGCTAATGGTCCAGTTATGCAAAAAAGAACTGTT
AAATGGGAACCATCAACTGAAAAATTATATGTTAGAGATGGTGTTTTAAAAGGTGATGTTAATATGGCTT
TATCATTAGAAGGTGGTGGTCATTATAGATGTGATTTTAAAACTACTTATAAAGCTAAAAAAGTTGTTCA
ATTACCAGATTATCATTTTGTTGATCATCATATTGAAATTAAATCACATGATAAAGATTATTCAAATGTT
AATTTACATGAACATGCTGAAGCTCATTCAGAATTACCAAGACAAGCTAAATAACTAGTAGCGACGTCAT
CGATACCGTCGACCTCGAGGAGTGAAATTCTGGAAATCTGGAAATCTGGTTTTGTATTCTTGTTATTCTT
CTTTTTGTTATTACATATATAACTTGTTACTTTTTTAAAAAAATCTTTGTTTATTTTATAAATATATAAA
ACTAAATTTAAGAAAAAGAGAAAAATGTTTTATTTGAGAGATTGAAATTTTACTTGAATTTAGCTTAGCT
TTTATAAAGTATTATTATGTAAAAAAACAAAACAAATATACATTAAAAAGTTAAGACTATAAAATAGCCA
CCCAAGGCATTTCTATATCTTGTTGTTGTTGTTTTCATCTTCTGTATCAGAGGAACTTATTTTATTATTT
TCGTCACGGGTATTTTCTCTTGTTTGATGATTCATCCCATTCATTCCATCAAAAATGTCGGTACCAGCTT
TTGTTCCCTTTAGTGAGGGTTAATTTCGAGCTTGGCGTAATCATGGTCATAGCTGTTTCCTGTGTGAAAT
TGTTATCCGCTCACAATTCCACACAACATACGAGCCGGAAGCATAAAGTGTAAAGCCTGGGGTGCCTAAT
GAGTGAGCTAACTCACATTAATTGCGTTGCGCTCACTGCCCGCTTTCCAGTCGGGAAACCTGTCGTGCCA
GCTGCATTAATGAATCGGCCAACGCGCGGGGAGAGGCGGTTTGCGTATTGGGCGCTCTTCCGCTTCCTCG
CTCACTGACTCGCTGCGCTCGGTCGTTCGGCTGCGGCGAGCGGTATCAGCTCACTCAAAGGCGGTAATAC
GGTTATCCACAGAATCAGGGGATAACGCAGGAAAGAACATGTGAGCAAAAGGCCAGCAAAAGGCCAGGAA
CCGTAAAAAGGCCGCGTTGCTGGCGTTTTTCCATAGGCTCCGCCCCCCTGACGAGCATCACAAAAATCGA
CGCTCAAGTCAGAGGTGGCGAAACCCGACAGGACTATAAAGATACCAGGCGTTTCCCCCTGGAAGCTCCC
TCGTGCGCTCTCCTGTTCCGACCCTGCCGCTTACCGGATACCTGTCCGCCTTTCTCCCTTCGGGAAGCGT
GGCGCTTTCTCATAGCTCACGCTGTAGGTATCTCAGTTCGGTGTAGGTCGTTCGCTCCAAGCTGGGCTGT
GTGCACGAACCCCCCGTTCAGCCCGACCGCTGCGCCTTATCCGGTAACTATCGTCTTGAGTCCAACCCGG
TAAGACACGACTTATCGCCACTGGCAGCAGCCACTGGTAACAGGATTAGCAGAGCGAGGTATGTAGGCGG
TGCTACAGAGTTCTTGAAGTGGTGGCCTAACTACGGCTACACTAGAAGAACAGTATTTGGTATCTGCGCT
CTGCTGAAGCCAGTTACCTTCGGAAAAAGAGTTGGTAGCTCTTGATCCGGCAAACAAACCACCGCTGGTA
GCGGTGGTTTTTTTGTTTGCAAGCAGCAGATTACGCGCAGAAAAAAAGGATCTCAAGAAGATCCTTTGAT
CTTTTCTACGGGGTCTGACGCTCAGTGGAACGAAAACTCACGTTAAGGGATTTTGGTCATGAGATTATCA
AAAAGGATCTTCACCTAGATCCTTTTAAATTAAAAATGAAGTTTTAAATCAATCTAAAGTATATATGAGT
AAACTTGGTCTGACAGTTACCAATGCTTAATCAGTGAGGCACCTATCTCAGCGATCTGTCTATTTCGTTC
ATCCATAGTTGCCTGACTCCCCGTCGTGTAGATAACTACGATACGGGAGGGCTTACCATCTGGCCCCAGT
GCTGCAATGATACCGCGAGACCCACGCTCACCGGCTCCAGATTTATCAGCAATAAACCAGCCAGCCGGAA
GGGCCGAGCGCAGAAGTGGTCCTGCAACTTTATCCGCCTCCATCCAGTCTATTAATTGTTGCCGGGAAGC
TAGAGTAAGTAGTTCGCCAGTTAATAGTTTGCGCAACGTTGTTGCCATTGCTACAGGCATCGTGGTGTCA
CGCTCGTCGTTTGGTATGGCTTCATTCAGCTCCGGTTCCCAACGATCAAGGCGAGTTACATGATCCCCCA
TGTTGTGCAAAAAAGCGGTTAGCTCCTTCGGTCCTCCGATCGTTGTCAGAAGTAAGTTGGCCGCAGTGTT
ATCACTCATGGTTATGGCAGCACTGCATAATTCTCTTACTGTCATGCCATCCGTAAGATGCTTTTCTGTG
ACTGGTGAGTACTCAACCAAGTCATTCTGAGAATAGTGTATGCGGCGACCGAGTTGCTCTTGCCCGGCGT
CAATACGGGATAATACCGCGCCACATAGCAGAACTTTAAAAGTGCTCATCATTGGAAAACGTTCTTCGGG
GCGAAAACTCTCAAGGATCTTACCGCTGTTGAGATCCAGTTCGATGTAACCCACTCGTGCACCCAACTGA
TCTTCAGCATCTTTTACTTTCACCAGCGTTTCTGGGTGAGCAAAAACAGGAAGGCAAAATGCCGCAAAAA
AGGGAATAAGGGCGACACGGAAATGTTGAATACTCATACTCTTCCTTTTTCAATATTATTGAAGCATTTA
TCAGGGTTATTGTCTCATGAGCGGATACATATTTGAATGTATTTAGAAAAATAAACAAATAGGGGTTCCG
CGCACATTTCCCCGAAAAGTGCCACCTG
[124 nt withheld, positions 3319-3442]
C
[91 nt withheld, positions 3444-3534]
A
[49 nt withheld, positions 3536-3584]
CCTTTGACGTTGGAGTCCACGTTCTTT
[37 nt withheld, positions 3612-3648]
ACCCTATCTCGGTCTATTCTTTTGATTTATAAGGGATTTTGCCGATTTCGGCCTATTGGTTAAAAAATGA
GCTGATTTAACAAAAATTTAACGCGAATTTTAACAAAATATTAACGCTTACAATTTCCATTCGCCATTCA
GGCTGCGCAACTGTTGGGAAGGGCGATCGGTGCGGGCCTCTTCGCTATTACGCCAGCTGGCGAAAGGGGG
ATGTGCTGCAAGGCGATTAAGTTGGGTAACGCCAGGGTTTTCCCAGTCACGACGTTGTAAAACGACGGCC
AGTGAATTGTAATACGACTCACTATAGGGCGAATTGGAGCTCCACCGCGGTGGCGGCCGCGTTTATAATA
AACTTAGTCTAATATTTCTTTTGGACCAAAATAGAAACTGTTCTCAGGTGGCAAAAAACAGCTTAAAGTC
TGTGTTAAAAAAAGATCTCGGCTATGCCAATCAAAAAGGAGTGACATTATTATGTAAAAGAAGAAATGTT
GTAATTCCGCGAAACAACAATTTTAATGCTTACTGTGCCGCCACCAATATCCTATGGCCAAGGGGCCTTT
AAACATGCCACGGAAATATACAGTCAAAGTAAACCTACTATGTCTTTAGAGCCTTCAGGATCAATTGTTT
TTAAATGAATGACTGCAAAACTAGAAAAGTAGCCTCTTACATAAGCAAGTCATTTGTACACCGAGAGTTT
AGTAACCAGTGAAGCAAGTATATCTGGCAAACCTGAAACTTATCTGTGAATTATAAAGCTCATAAGTAAA
AAGTGTAGAAAAGAAGATAAGGCAGACCAAATACAAATTTGCAACAGTACAACGAATATTTCAGCGTCAA
AACTAGAGAATAATAAAGAAAACGATCTTTTCAAAAAGAAAAAACCTTTTAGTTTTCCTTTGTTGTTGTT
GTGGGTGTGTGCTATTTATATTATATAGTTTACTCATAATACCATAAAATATTCGGTTTGATTAGGTTAT
TTTAATAAGCTAATTTGTTTCTAATCGTGTAATTTATGCTGTGTATATTAAGTAGTGTGTGCACTGCCCA
AAAATGTTTGTTGTTTATAGTCGGTTAAAGAGAAAAAAGAAAAAAAGATCCATACACACACGTTAATTAG
TTGTTCAACGTAATACACTCATATTTTGTTCTTATTTGCTTTCGGTCGCTGTTCTCACCAAGATTTATTG
CCAACGAAACAATTTTTTTTTATATATTTTCAGATTTTTCTTTTTTTCCTTTCCTTTCCTTTTCTAATTT
TCACTCCTGGTTTTCTTTCTTTCTTAGAAACATTATCTCGATATTAATATTAAAAAAATATAATCATTCA
AACTCCGGAATGTCTACTACTTTGGATGATACTGCTTATAGATACAGAACTTCTGTTCCAGGTGATGCTG
AAGCTATTGAAGCTTTGGATGGTTCTTTCACTACCGATACTGTTTTTAGAGTTACTGCTACTGGTGATGG
TTTCACTTTGAGAGAAGTTCCAGTTGATCCACCATTGACTAAGGTTTTCCCAGATGATGAATCCGATGAT
GAATCCGATGCTGGTGAAGATGGTGATCCAGATTCTAGAACTTTCGTTGCTTATGGTGATGATGGTGATT
TGGCTGGTTTCGTTGTTGTTTCTTATTCTGGTTGGAACAGAAGATTGACTGTTGAAGATATTGAAGTTGC
TCCAGAACATAGAGGTCATGGTGTTGGTAGAGCTTTGATGGGTTTGGCTACTGAATTCGCCAGAGAAAGA
GGTGCTGGTCATTTGTGGTTGGAAGTTACCAATGTTAATGCTCCAGCTATTCATGCTTATAGAAGAATGG
GTTTCACTTTGTGTGGTTTGGATACTGCTTTATACGATGGTACTGCTTCCGATGGTGAACAAGCTTTGTA
TATGTCTATGCCATGTCCATAATAACTCGGGGGGATCCGAGTGAAATTCTGGAAATCTGGAAATCTGGTT
TTGTATTCTTGTTATTCTTCTTTTTGTTATTACATATATAACTTGTTACTTTTTTAAAAAAATCTTTGTT
TATTTTATAAATATATAAAACTAAATTTAAGAAAAAGAGAAAAATGTTTTATTTGAGAGATTGAAATTTT
ACTTGAATTTAGCTTAGCTTTTATAAAGTATTATTATGTAAAAAAACAAAACAAATATACATTAAAAAGT
TAAGACTATAAAATAGCCACCCAAGGCATTTCTATATCTTGTTGTTGTTGTTTTCATCTTCTGTATCAGA
GGAACTTATTTTATTATTTTCGTCACGGGTATTTTCTCTTGTTTGATGATTCATCCCATTCTTCCATCAT
AAAATACTAGTGGATCCCCCAGATCCTTATCCTTAAACAGATTCTAAAACAACATCTTTGAAACCAGAAG
AAACTTTCTTACCTTTTTCTTCGGTTGAACCTTCACCGTGCAAAGCCAATAATGAACCCAAGTCGAATTT
TGGTTGTTTCAACAATTTGACTTTTCTGATGTGGACATTTTGTAATGGGAAAATGGTTTGGGTGGATTTT
TCAATTTCACGGCCAATGACTTCTGGAATCAATTTGGAAGTTAATTGAGCTAAAGTACAGTTGGAAACTT
CTCTTTGCATAATTTCAATCATCTTCTTTCTGACTTCTCTCAATTTAGAGGATTGAGCGTAAGTAGTTTT
CTTGATTTGGTTTGGTTGTCTTTTGGTGAAAGCAATGGCAAAAACTCTCAAAACGTAATCGTCGGAAGTT
TTAACAGTGACATTAGCTTCAACTAATGATTGCCATTTTCTGACCAATGATCTTAATTTGTCAGAAGTGA
AATCCAAACCATGAGGCCTCCATGAGGCCTCCATGAGGCCTCCATGAGGCCTCCATGGAGGCCTCATGGA
AGTTGGTCAACAAGTTTTTACCTTGGACTTCATCAACTCTCAATTTGATTTTTCTGTAAGAGTGGTCTTC
GGAACCTTGTAAGTCGGCCAAACAAACTTCGAAAACTCTACCTTTCAAGCCATCAGCGGCATTCTTTAAA
CCGGTAGATCTGTTGATCAAAGTTTTACCAACATTTCTGTTTTCAAAAGTGGTTGGAGCTTTGATGTCAA
ACCAATCTTTTCTGGTGAATGGGTCAACGACCTTCTTTTTTAATCCTTTCTTTCCTTTGGACAATCTCTT
GTTTTTACCGACAGCCATGTTGTACTTGAGTTGGATCTACGCGTCAGCCTCGTTTATAATAAACTTAGTC
TAATATTTCTTTTGGACCAAAATAGAAACTGTTCTCAGGTGGCAAAAAACAGCTTAAAGTCTGTGTTAAA
AAAAGATCTCGGCTATGCCAATCAAAAAGGAGTGACATTATTATGTAAAAGAAGAAATGTTGTAATTCCG
CGAAACAACAATTTTAATGCTTACTGTGCCGCCACCAATATCCTATGGCCAAGGGGCCTTTAAACATGCC
ACGGAAATATACAGTCAAAGTAAACCTACTATGTCTTTAGAGCCTTCAGGATCAATTGTTTTTAAATGAA
TGACTGCAAAACTAGAAAAGTAGCCTCTTACATAAGCAAGTCATTTGTACACCGAGAGTTTAGTAACCAG
TGAAGCAAGTATATCTGGCAAACCTGAAACTTATCTGTGAATTATAAAGCTCATAAGTAAAAAGTGTAGA
AAAGAAGATAAGGCAGACCAAATACAAATTTGCAACAGTACAACGAATATTTCAGCGTCAAAACTAGAGA
ATAATAAAGAAAACGATCTTTTCAAAAAGAAAAAACCTTTTAGTTTTCCTTTGTTGTTGTTGTGGGTGTG
TGCTATTTATATTATATAGTTTACTCATAATACCATAAAATATTCGGTTTGATTAGGTTATTTTAATAAG
CTAATTTGTTTCTAATCGTGTAATTTATGCTGTGTATATTAAGTAGTGTGTGCACTGCCCAAAAATGTTT
GTTGTTTATAGTCGGTTAAAGAGAAAAAAGAAAAAAAGATCCATACACACACGTTAATTAGTTGTTCAAC
GTAATACACTCATATTTTGTTCTTATTTGCTTTCGGTCGCTGTTCTCACCAAGATTTATTGCCAACGAAA
CAATTTTTTTTTATATATTTTCAGATTTTTCTTTTTTTCCTTTCCTTTCCTTTTCTAATTTTCACTCCTG
GTTTTCTTTCTTTCTTAGAAACATTATCTCGATATTAATATTAAAAAAATATAATCATTCAAA
